Addgene plasmid #186006: BioID2-1x-NSP12 pBabe-puro (SARS-CoV-2)
Purpose: Expresses myc-tagged BioID2 fused to SARS-CoV-2 NSP12
Depositing lab: Kyle Roux. Publication: A BioID-Derived Proximity Interactome for SARS-CoV-2 Proteins. May DG, Martin-Sancho L, Anschau V, Liu S, Chrisopulos RJ, Scott KL, Halfmann CT, Diaz Pena R, Pratt D, Campos AR, Roux KJ. Viruses. 2022 Mar 15;14(3). pii: v14030611. doi: 10.3390/v14030611. PubMed 35337019.
Backbone
  Vector backbone: pBabe-puro
  Vector type: Mammalian Expression, Retroviral
  Selectable markers: Puromycin
Growth in bacteria
  Bacterial resistance: Ampicillin, 100 μg/mL
  Growth temperature: 37°C
  Growth strain: NEB Stable
  Copy number: Unknown
Gene/Insert
  Gene/Insert name: SARS-CoV-2 NSP12
  Species: SARS-CoV-2
  Entrez Gene: ORF1ab (a.k.a. GU280_gp01)
  Promoter: LTR
  Tag / fusion protein: myc (N terminal on insert); BioID2 (N terminal on insert)
  Cloning method: Restriction Enzyme; 5′ cloning site XhoI (not destroyed); 3′ cloning site PmeI (not destroyed)
  Sequencing primers: 5′ pBabeF or BioID2F; 3′ pBabeR
Terms and licenses: Academic/Nonprofit Terms; Industry Terms: Not Available to Industry
How to cite: BioID2-1x-NSP12 pBabe-puro (SARS-CoV-2) was a gift from Kyle Roux (Addgene plasmid # 186006 ; http://n2t.net/addgene:186006 ; RRID:Addgene_186006)
