[The description below was written by a language model from this plasmid's Addgene catalogue record and pLannotate feature annotations shown in this document.]
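Description:
BioID2-1x-NSP12 pBabe-puro (SARS-CoV-2) is a gammaretroviral mammalian expression plasmid of about 8.75 kb built on the pBabe-puro backbone. It is propagated in E. coli through a high-copy ColE1/pUC-type origin and an ampicillin resistance gene (β-lactamase with its own promoter). The transfer region is flanked by Moloney murine leukemia virus long terminal repeats. Downstream of the 5′ LTR it carries a packaging signal and a truncated gag segment lacking its start codon. These elements allow the genomic RNA to be encapsidated when viral proteins are supplied in trans by a packaging cell line.

The payload is an N-terminal fusion of a myc epitope and BioID2 to SARS-CoV-2 NSP12, transcribed from the 5′ LTR. BioID2 is the promiscuous R40G biotin ligase from Aquifex aeolicus. The NSP12 coding region was inserted between XhoI and PmeI sites. The automated annotation labels it only as a fragment of the ORF1ab replicase polyprotein, and the accompanying functional text about the 2′-O-methyltransferase is generic to that polyprotein entry rather than specific to NSP12. The myc tag is listed in the catalogue but not annotated separately in the feature table. The "1x" in the name is not explained in the record, although a short gap between the BioID2 and NSP12 features leaves room for a linker.

Downstream of the fusion, an SV40 enhancer/early promoter drives puromycin N-acetyltransferase, allowing selection of stably transduced cells. The construct is intended for proximity-dependent biotinylation, in which host proteins near NSP12 are labelled with biotin so they can be captured and identified. It was made as part of a set used to map a BioID-derived proximity interactome of SARS-CoV-2 proteins.
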