Features (pLannotate 1.2.2; 13 found; start..end, strand, type, name):
      8..477     +  LTR            LTR: long terminal repeat from Moloney murine leukemia virus
    601..875     +  misc_feature   MESV Ψ (fragment): packaging signal of murine embryonic stem cell virus
    942..1358    +  CDS            gag (truncated): truncated Moloney murine leukemia virus (MMLV) gag gene lacking the start codon
   1453..2148    +  CDS            BioID2: promiscuous R40G mutant of a biotin protein ligase from Aquifex aeolicus (Kim et al., 2016)
   2179..4974    +  CDS            rep (fragment): R1AB_SARS2 - Experimental evidence at protein level: Swiss-Prot protein existence level 1. [2'-O-methyltransferase]: Methyltransferase that mediates mRNA cap 2'-O-ribose methylation to the 5'-cap structure of viral mRNAs. N7-methyl guanosine cap is a prerequisite for binding of nsp16. Therefore plays an essential role in viral mRNAs cap methylation which is essential to evade immune system. From Severe acute respiratory syndrome coronavirus 2 (2019-nCoV) (SARS-CoV-2).
   5008..5337    +  promoter       SV40 promoter: SV40 enhancer and early promoter
   5347..5946    +  CDS            PuroR: puromycin N-acetyltransferase; pac from Streptomyces alboniger; confers resistance to puromycin
   6045..6614    +  LTR            LTR: long terminal repeat from Moloney murine leukemia virus
   6647..6695    +  LTR            5' LTR (truncated) (fragment): truncated long terminal repeat from Moloney murine sarcoma virus
   6779..6831    -  CDS            lacI (fragment): lac repressor; lacI; The lac repressor binds to the lac operator to inhibit transcription in E. coli. This inhibition can be relieved by adding lactose or isopropyl-β-D-thiogalactopyranoside (IPTG).
   7014..7602    -  rep_origin     ori: high-copy-number ColE1/pMB1/pBR322/pUC origin of replication
   7762..8622    -  CDS            AmpR: β-lactamase; bla; confers resistance to ampicillin, carbenicillin, and related antibiotics
   8623..8727    -  promoter       AmpR promoter: bla
>Addgene plasmid #186006 | BioID2-1x-NSP12 pBabe-puro (SARS-CoV-2) | addgene full sequence | sequence record 364427 | Addgene NGS Result
CTGCAGCCTGAATATGGGCCAAACAGGATATCTGTGGTAAGCAGTTCCTGCCCCGGCTCAGGGCCAAGAA
CAGATGGAACAGCTGAATATGGGCCAAACAGGATATCTGTGGTAAGCAGTTCCTGCCCCGGCTCAGGGCC
AAGAACAGATGGTCCCCAGATGCGGTCCAGCCCTCAGCAGTTTCTAGAGAACCATCAGATGTTTCCAGGG
TGCCCCAAGGACCTGAAATGACCCTGTGCCTTATTTGAACTAACCAATCAGTTCGCTTCTCGCTTCTGTT
CGCGCGCTTCTGCTCCCCGAGCTCAATAAAAGAGCCCACAACCCCTCACTCGGGGCGCCAGTCCTCCGAT
TGACTGAGTCGCCCGGGTACCCGTGTATCCAATAAACCCTCTTGCAGTTGCATCCGACTTGTGGTCTCGC
TGTTCCTTGGGAGGGTCTCCTCTGAGTGATTGACTACCCGTCAGCGGGGGTCTTTCATTTGGGGGCTCGT
CCGGGATCGGGAGACCCCTGCCCAGGGACCACCGACCCACCACCGGGAGGCAAGCTGGCCAGCAACTTAT
CTGTGTCTGTCCGATTGTCTAGTGTCTATGACTGATTTTATGCGCCTGCGTCGGTACTAGTTAGCTAACT
AGCTCTGTATCTGGCGGACCCGTGGTGGAACTGACGAGTTCTGAACACCCGGCCGCAACCCTGGGAGACG
TCCCAGGGACTTTGGGGGCCGTTTTTGTGGCCCGACCTGAGGAAGGGAGTCGATGTGGAATCCGACCCCG
TCAGGATATGTGGTTCTGGTAGGAGACGAGAACCTAAAACAGTTCCCGCCTCCGTCTGAATTTTTGCTTT
CGGTTTGGAACCGAAGCCGCGCGTCTTGTCTGCTGCAGCGCTGCAGCATCGTTCTGTGTTGTCTCTGTCT
GACTGTGTTTCTGTATTTGTCTGAAAATTAGGGCCAGACTGTTACCACTCCCTTAAGTTTGACCTTAGGT
CACTGGAAAGATGTCGAGCGGATCGCTCACAACCAGTCGGTAGATGTCAAGAAGAGACGTTGGGTTACCT
TCTGCTCTGCAGAATGGCCAACCTTTAACGTCGGATGGCCGCGAGACGGCACCTTTAACCGAGACCTCAT
CACCCAGGTTAAGATCAAGGTCTTTTCACCTGGCCCGCATGGACACCCAGACCAGGTCCCCTACATCGTG
ACCTGGGAAGCCTTGGCTTTTGACCCCCCTCCCTGGGTCAAGCCCTTTGTACACCCTAAGCCTCCGCCTC
CTCTTCCTCCATCCGCCCCGTCTCTCCCCCTTGAACCTCCTCGTTCGACCCCGCCTCGATCCTCCCTTTA
TCCAGCCCTCACTCCTTCTCTAGGCGCCGGCCGGATCCCAGTGTGGTGGTACGTAGGAATTCGGAGACCC
AAGCTGGCTAGCCACCATGGAACAAAAACTCATCTCAGAAGAGGATCTCGACTTCAAGAACCTGATCTGG
CTGAAGGAGGTGGACAGCACCCAGGAGAGACTGAAGGAGTGGAACGTGAGCTACGGCACCGCCCTGGTGG
CCGACAGACAGACCAAGGGCAGAGGCGGCCTGGGCAGAAAGTGGCTGAGCCAGGAGGGCGGCCTGTACTT
CAGCTTCCTGCTGAACCCCAAGGAGTTCGAGAACCTGCTGCAGCTGCCCCTGGTGCTGGGCCTGAGCGTG
AGCGAGGCCCTGGAGGAGATCACCGAGATCCCCTTCAGCCTGAAGTGGCCCAACGACGTGTACTTCCAGG
AGAAGAAGGTGAGCGGCGTGCTGTGCGAGCTGAGCAAGGACAAGCTGATCGTGGGCATCGGCATCAACGT
GAACCAGAGAGAGATCCCCGAGGAGATCAAGGACAGAGCCACCACCCTGTACGAGATCACCGGCAAGGAC
TGGGACAGAAAGGAGGTGCTGCTGAAGGTGCTGAAGAGAATCAGCGAGAACCTGAAGAAGTTCAAGGAGA
AGAGCTTCAAGGAGTTCAAGGGCAAGATCGAGAGCAAGATGCTGTACCTGGGCGAGGAGGTGAAGCTGCT
GGGCGAGGGCAAGATCACCGGCAAGCTGGTGGGCCTGAGCGAGAAGGGCGGCGCCCTGATCCTGACCGAG
GAGGGCATCAAGGAGATCCTGAGCGGCGAGTTCAGCCTGAGAAGAAGCCTCGAGGGTGGAGGCGGGTCTA
CCGGTATGTCAGCAGACGCACAAAGTTTTCTGAACCGGGTATGCGGAGTCAGTGCGGCGAGGCTTACGCC
CTGTGGTACGGGAACATCAACGGACGTTGTTTACCGCGCCTTCGACATATACAATGATAAAGTCGCCGGC
TTCGCAAAGTTCCTTAAAACGAATTGCTGTAGGTTCCAAGAAAAGGACGAGGATGATAATTTGATAGACT
CCTACTTCGTGGTCAAACGACACACGTTTTCAAATTATCAGCACGAGGAAACGATATATAATCTTCTTAA
AGACTGCCCTGCAGTGGCAAAACACGACTTCTTTAAGTTCCGCATTGACGGGGATATGGTCCCCCATATC
TCCCGACAGAGATTGACGAAATATACAATGGCGGATCTGGTGTACGCCCTGAGACACTTCGATGAGGGCA
ATTGTGATACACTCAAGGAGATTCTCGTGACCTACAATTGTTGCGATGATGACTATTTCAATAAGAAAGA
CTGGTACGACTTCGTCGAAAACCCTGATATATTGAGGGTGTACGCAAACCTGGGTGAACGAGTAAGACAG
GCACTTCTGAAAACCGTCCAATTCTGCGACGCTATGAGAAACGCGGGCATTGTTGGTGTGCTTACGCTGG
ATAACCAAGACCTCAATGGTAATTGGTACGATTTTGGGGACTTCATCCAAACCACTCCTGGCTCAGGCGT
TCCCGTGGTAGACAGCTACTATTCTTTGTTGATGCCAATTCTTACACTCACAAGGGCCCTGACCGCTGAG
TCACACGTCGATACGGACTTGACCAAGCCCTACATCAAGTGGGATCTTCTGAAGTACGACTTTACCGAGG
AACGATTGAAGCTTTTTGATCGCTACTTTAAATACTGGGATCAGACGTACCACCCAAACTGCGTGAATTG
CCTGGATGACCGATGTATACTCCATTGCGCGAACTTTAACGTTTTGTTCTCTACAGTATTTCCTCCGACG
AGCTTCGGACCGCTTGTGAGAAAGATATTCGTCGACGGCGTCCCATTTGTTGTCAGCACTGGTTACCACT
TTCGCGAGTTGGGGGTGGTCCACAATCAGGATGTCAATTTGCATTCCTCCAGGCTTTCTTTTAAAGAGTT
GCTTGTTTATGCCGCTGACCCCGCGATGCATGCAGCCTCTGGGAATCTTTTGCTGGACAAAAGGACGACG
TGCTTTAGCGTTGCTGCCCTTACAAATAACGTAGCATTTCAAACCGTAAAACCCGGTAATTTTAATAAAG
ATTTTTATGATTTTGCAGTCTCTAAGGGTTTTTTCAAGGAGGGGAGTAGTGTAGAGCTTAAACATTTTTT
TTTCGCTCAGGATGGTAACGCTGCGATCAGCGACTACGACTACTATCGATACAATCTCCCGACGATGTGT
GATATCAGGCAGTTGTTGTTCGTTGTAGAAGTGGTTGATAAGTATTTTGACTGTTATGACGGCGGCTGTA
TCAATGCCAACCAGGTCATTGTGAATAACCTCGATAAATCTGCCGGGTTCCCCTTTAACAAGTGGGGGAA
GGCGCGACTGTACTACGACAGCATGTCTTACGAAGATCAGGACGCACTCTTTGCATACACAAAGAGGAAT
GTGATACCGACTATAACTCAAATGAACCTTAAGTATGCAATCAGCGCGAAAAATCGGGCTAGGACTGTTG
CCGGAGTTAGCATATGTAGTACCATGACAAACCGACAGTTCCACCAGAAGTTGCTGAAATCAATTGCTGC
GACCCGGGGTGCGACTGTAGTAATCGGGACATCAAAGTTCTACGGCGGGTGGCATAACATGCTCAAGACG
GTCTACTCAGACGTTGAGAATCCGCATCTTATGGGTTGGGATTATCCAAAGTGTGACAGGGCGATGCCCA
ACATGTTGCGGATAATGGCCTCCTTGGTACTTGCACGGAAACATACAACCTGCTGTAGTTTGTCACACCG
ATTTTACCGACTGGCAAACGAATGTGCTCAGGTTCTCAGTGAAATGGTAATGTGTGGCGGCTCCCTCTAC
GTTAAGCCCGGTGGCACAAGCTCTGGAGACGCAACTACTGCCTATGCAAACAGTGTATTCAACATCTGCC
AGGCTGTCACGGCCAATGTTAACGCATTGCTTTCCACTGACGGAAATAAGATTGCAGACAAATACGTGAG
AAATTTGCAACATAGACTCTACGAATGCCTCTATCGCAATCGCGATGTTGATACGGACTTCGTTAATGAG
TTCTATGCTTACTTGCGAAAGCACTTCTCCATGATGATTCTGTCAGACGACGCTGTAGTATGCTTTAATT
CAACGTATGCCTCCCAGGGTCTGGTCGCGTCCATAAAAAATTTTAAAAGCGTCCTGTATTACCAAAATAA
CGTTTTCATGAGCGAAGCGAAATGTTGGACCGAGACTGATCTTACTAAGGGCCCTCATGAGTTCTGCTCA
CAACACACTATGTTGGTCAAGCAGGGCGACGATTACGTGTATCTTCCTTATCCCGATCCTAGTAGGATTC
TTGGAGCAGGTTGCTTCGTGGATGATATCGTCAAAACGGACGGCACCCTCATGATAGAGAGGTTCGTCTC
TTTGGCTATAGACGCGTATCCGCTTACTAAACATCCTAACCAAGAATACGCGGATGTATTCCATCTTTAT
CTGCAGTATATCAGAAAGTTGCATGATGAGCTGACCGGTCACATGTTGGACATGTATAGCGTGATGCTTA
CCAATGACAATACTTCACGGTACTGGGAACCTGAATTTTACGAGGCGATGTATACGCCTCACACCGTCCT
GCAGTAGGTTTAAACCGCTGAGTCGACCCTGTGGAATGTGTGTCAGTTAGGGTGTGGAAAGTCCCCAGGC
TCCCCAGCAGGCAGAAGTATGCAAAGCATGCATCTCAATTAGTCAGCAACCAGGTGTGGAAAGTCCCCAG
GCTCCCCAGCAGGCAGAAGTATGCAAAGCATGCATCTCAATTAGTCAGCAACCATAGTCCCGCCCCTAAC
TCCGCCCATCCCGCCCCTAACTCCGCCCAGTTCCGCCCATTCTCCGCCCCATGGCTGACTAATTTTTTTT
ATTTATGCAGAGGCCGAGGCCGCCTCGGCCTCTGAGCTATTCCAGAAGTAGTGAGGAGGCTTTTTTGGAG
GCCTAGGCTTTTGCAAAAAGCTTACCATGACCGAGTACAAGCCCACGGTGCGCCTCGCCACCCGCGACGA
CGTCCCCAGGGCCGTACGCACCCTCGCCGCCGCGTTCGCCGACTACCCCGCCACGCGCCACACCGTCGAT
CCGGACCGCCACATCGAGCGGGTCACCGAGCTGCAAGAACTCTTCCTCACGCGCGTCGGGCTCGACATCG
GCAAGGTGTGGGTCGCGGACGACGGCGCCGCGGTGGCGGTCTGGACCACGCCGGAGAGCGTCGAAGCGGG
GGCGGTGTTCGCCGAGATCGGCCCGCGCATGGCCGAGTTGAGCGGTTCCCGGCTGGCCGCGCAGCAACAG
ATGGAAGGCCTCCTGGCGCCGCACCGGCCCAAGGAGCCCGCGTGGTTCCTGGCCACCGTCGGCGTCTCGC
CCGACCACCAGGGCAAGGGTCTGGGCAGCGCCGTCGTGCTCCCCGGAGTGGAGGCGGCCGAGCGCGCCGG
GGTGCCCGCCTTCCTGGAGACCTCCGCGCCCCGCAACCTCCCCTTCTACGAGCGGCTCGGCTTCACCGTC
ACCGCCGACGTCGAGGTGCCCGAAGGACCGCGCACCTGGTGCATGACCCGCAAGCCCGGTGCCTGACGCC
CGCCCCACGACCCGCAGCGCCCGACCGAAAGGAGCGCACGACCCCATGCATCGATAAAATAAAAGATTTT
ATTTAGTCTCCAGAAAAAGGGGGGAATGAAAGACCCCACCTGTAGGTTTGGCAAGCTAGCTTAAGTAACG
CCATTTTGCAAGGCATGGAAAAATACATAACTGAGAATAGAGAAGTTCAGATCAAGGTCAGGAACAGATG
GAACAGCTGAATATGGGCCAAACAGGATATCTGTGGTAAGCAGTTCCTGCCCCGGCTCAGGGCCAAGAAC
AGATGGAACAGCTGAATATGGGCCAAACAGGATATCTGTGGTAAGCAGTTCCTGCCCCGGCTCAGGGCCA
AGAACAGATGGTCCCCAGATGCGGTCCAGCCCTCAGCAGTTTCTAGAGAACCATCAGATGTTTCCAGGGT
GCCCCAAGGACCTGAAATGACCCTGTGCCTTATTTGAACTAACCAATCAGTTCGCTTCTCGCTTCTGTTC
GCGCGCTTCTGCTCCCCGAGCTCAATAAAAGAGCCCACAACCCCTCACTCGGGGCGCCAGTCCTCCGATT
GACTGAGTCGCCCGGGTACCCGTGTATCCAATAAACCCTCTTGCAGTTGCATCCGACTTGTGGTCTCGCT
GTTCCTTGGGAGGGTCTCCTCTGAGTGATTGACTMCMMKWMASCSKSKKKCWKTYRCATSCRRCWTGTGG
TCTCGCTGTTCCTTGGGAGGGTCTCCTCTGAGTGATTGACTACCCGTCAGCGGGGGTCTTTCACATGCAG
CATGTATCAAAATTAATTTGGTTTTTTTTCTTAAGTATTTACATTAAATGGCCATAGTTGCATTAATGAA
TCGGCCAACGCGCGGGGAGAGGCGGTTTGCGTATTGGGCGCTCTTCCGCTTCCTCGCTCACTGACTCGCT
GCGCTCGGTCGTTCGGCTGCGGCGAGCGGTATCAGCTCACTCAAAGGCGGTAATACGGTTATCCACAGAA
TCAGGGGATAACGCAGGAAAGAACATGTGAGCAAAAGGCCAGCAAAAGGCCAGGAACCGTAAAAAGGCCG
CGTTGCTGGCGTTTTTCCATAGGCTCCGCCCCCCTGACGAGCATCACAAAAATCGACGCTCAAGTCAGAG
GTGGCGAAACCCGACAGGACTATAAAGATACCAGGCGTTTCCCCCTGGAAGCTCCCTCGTGCGCTCTCCT
GTTCCGACCCTGCCGCTTACCGGATACCTGTCCGCCTTTCTCCCTTCGGGAAGCGTGGCGCTTTCTCATA
GCTCACGCTGTAGGTATCTCAGTTCGGTGTAGGTCGTTCGCTCCAAGCTGGGCTGTGTGCACGAACCCCC
CGTTCAGCCCGACCGCTGCGCCTTATCCGGTAACTATCGTCTTGAGTCCAACCCGGTAAGACACGACTTA
TCGCCACTGGCAGCAGCCACTGGTAACAGGATTAGCAGAGCGAGGTATGTAGGCGGTGCTACAGAGTTCT
TGAAGTGGTGGCCTAACTACGGCTACACTAGAAGAACAGTATTTGGTATCTGCGCTCTGCTGAAGCCAGT
TACCTTCGGAAAAAGAGTTGGTAGCTCTTGATCCGGCAAACAAACCACCGCTGGTAGCGGTGGTTTTTTT
GTTTGCAAGCAGCAGATTACGCGCAGAAAAAAAGGATCTCAAGAAGATCCTTTGATCTTTTCTACGGGGT
CTGACGCTCAGTGGAACGAAAACTCACGTTAAGGGATTTTGGTCATGAGATTATCAAAAAGGATCTTCAC
CTAGATCCTTTTGCGGCCGCAAATCAATCTAAAGTATATATGAGTAAACTTGGTCTGACAGTTACCAATG
CTTAATCAGTGAGGCACCTATCTCAGCGATCTGTCTATTTCGTTCATCCATAGTTGCCTGACTCCCCGTC
GTGTAGATAACTACGATACGGGAGGGCTTACCATCTGGCCCCAGTGCTGCAATGATACCGCGAGACCCAC
GCTCACCGGCTCCAGATTTATCAGCAATAAACCAGCCAGCCGGAAGGGCCGAGCGCAGAAGTGGTCCTGC
AACTTTATCCGCCTCCATCCAGTCTATTAATTGTTGCCGGGAAGCTAGAGTAAGTAGTTCGCCAGTTAAT
AGTTTGCGCAACGTTGTTGCCATTGCTACAGGCATCGTGGTGTCACGCTCGTCGTTTGGTATGGCTTCAT
TCAGCTCCGGTTCCCAACGATCAAGGCGAGTTACATGATCCCCCATGTTGTGCAAAAAAGCGGTTAGCTC
CTTCGGTCCTCCGATCGTTGTCAGAAGTAAGTTGGCCGCAGTGTTATCACTCATGGTTATGGCAGCACTG
CATAATTCTCTTACTGTCATGCCATCCGTAAGATGCTTTTCTGTGACTGGTGAGTACTCAACCAAGTCAT
TCTGAGAATAGTGTATGCGGCGACCGAGTTGCTCTTGCCCGGCGTCAATACGGGATAATACCGCGCCACA
TAGCAGAACTTTAAAAGTGCTCATCATTGGAAAACGTTCTTCGGGGCGAAAACTCTCAAGGATCTTACCG
CTGTTGAGATCCAGTTCGATGTAACCCACTCGTGCACCCAACTGATCTTCAGCATCTTTTACTTTCACCA
GCGTTTCTGGGTGAGCAAAAACAGGAAGGCAAAATGCCGCAAAAAAGGGAATAAGGGCGACACGGAAATG
TTGAATACTCATACTCTTCCTTTTTCAATATTATTGAAGCATTTATCAGGGTTATTGTCTCATGAGCGGA
TACATATTTGAATGTATTTAGAAAAATAAACAAATAGGGGTTCCGCGCACATTTCCCCGAAAAGTGCCAC
